Addgene plasmid #48843: pGGF002
Purpose: Provides a BASTA resistance cassette as GreenGate module.
Depositing lab: Jan Lohmann. Depositing organization: Universitaet Heidelberg. Publication: GreenGate - A Novel, Versatile, and Efficient Cloning System for Plant Transgenesis. Lampropoulos A, Sutikovic Z, Wenzl C, Maegele I, Lohmann JU, Forner J. PLoS One. 2013 Dec 20;8(12):e83043. doi: 10.1371/journal.pone.0083043. PubMed 24376629.
Backbone
  Vector backbone: pUC19
  Backbone size w/o insert (bp): 2686
  Vector type: Golden Gate compatible cloning vector
Growth in bacteria
  Bacterial resistance: Ampicillin, 100 μg/mL
  Growth temperature: 37°C
  Growth strain: Mach1
  Copy number: High Copy
Gene/Insert
  Gene/Insert name: p35S::BastaR::t35S (alt name: Basta resistance cassette)
  Species: Synthetic
  Insert size (bp): 1628
  Mutation: internal BsaI recognition site in 35S promoter removed by substitution
  Cloning method: Unknown
Terms and licenses: Academic/Nonprofit Terms; Industry Terms: Not Available to Industry
Depositor comments: This plasmid is designed for Golden Gate cloning using the BsaI enzyme. Plasmid Features (listed as bp in full plasmid sequence): BsaI site #1 = 2241-2251bp BASTA resistance cassette with 35S promoter and terminator = 2252-3879bp BsaI site #2 = 3880-3890bp
How to cite: pGGF002 was a gift from Jan Lohmann (Addgene plasmid # 48843 ; http://n2t.net/addgene:48843 ; RRID:Addgene_48843)
