[The description below was written by a language model from this plasmid's Addgene catalogue record and pLannotate feature annotations shown in this document.]
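Description:
pGGF002 is a GreenGate entry module, a Golden Gate-compatible cloning vector built on the pUC19 backbone that supplies a plant BASTA (glufosinate/phosphinothricin) resistance cassette for assembly into plant transformation constructs. It is maintained in E. coli as a high-copy plasmid through the ColE1/pUC-type origin and is selected with ampicillin via the β-lactamase gene and its native promoter. Residual pUC elements flank the insert, including the CAP binding site, lac promoter and operator, and a lacZα fragment. SP6 and T7 promoters sit immediately outside the module on either side. The short annotated lacI, bom and rop pieces are only fragments and are not expected to be functional.

The 1,628 bp synthetic insert, p35S::BastaR::t35S, is bounded by two BsaI sites. Digestion with this type IIS enzyme releases the cassette with defined overhangs, so it can be ligated in a fixed order with other GreenGate modules in a one-pot reaction. Within it, the strong constitutive cauliflower mosaic virus 35S promoter drives the bar gene from Streptomyces hygroscopicus. This gene encodes phosphinothricin acetyltransferase, which inactivates the herbicide by acetylation. Transcripts are terminated by the CaMV 35S polyadenylation signal. An internal BsaI recognition site in the 35S promoter was removed by substitution so that the cassette stays intact during assembly. The plasmid itself is not a plant transformation vector. It donates the selectable-marker module to a final construct, allowing transgenic plants to be selected by herbicide treatment.
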