Features (pLannotate 1.2.2; 15 found; start..end, strand, type, name):
     96..200     +  promoter       AmpR promoter: bla
    201..1061    +  CDS            AmpR: β-lactamase; bla; confers resistance to ampicillin, carbenicillin, and related antibiotics
   1232..1820    +  rep_origin     ori: high-copy-number ColE1/pMB1/pBR322/pUC origin of replication
   2003..2095    +  CDS            lacI (fragment): lac repressor; lacI; The lac repressor binds to the lac operator to inhibit transcription in E. coli. This inhibition can be relieved by adding lactose or isopropyl-β-D-thiogalactopyranoside (IPTG).
   2108..2129    +  protein_bind   CAP binding site: CAP binding activates transcription in the presence of cAMP. E. coli catabolite activator protein
   2144..2174    +  promoter       lac promoter: promoter for the E. coli lac operon
   2182..2198    +  protein_bind   lac operator: The lac repressor binds to the lac operator to inhibit transcription in E. coli. This inhibition can be relieved by adding lactose or isopropyl-β-D-thiogalactopyranoside (IPTG). lac repressor encoded by lacI
   2212..2230    +  promoter       SP6 promoter: promoter for bacteriophage SP6 RNA polymerase
   2747..3088    +  promoter       CaMV 35S promoter: strong constitutive promoter from cauliflower mosaic virus
   3111..3659    +  CDS            bar: PAT_STRHY - Experimental evidence at protein level: Swiss-Prot protein existence level 1. Inactivates phosphinothricin (PPT) by transfer of an acetyl group from acetyl CoA. Can also acetylate demethylphosphinothricin but not PTT or glutamate. This enzyme is an effector of phosphinothricin tripeptide (PTT or bialaphos) resistance. From Streptomyces hygroscopicus. Introduced by genetic manipulation and expressed in glufosinate-tolerant maize by Dekalb Genetics.
   3718..3877    +  polyA_signal   CaMV poly(A) signal (fragment): cauliflower mosaic virus polyadenylation signal
   3901..3919    -  promoter       T7 promoter: promoter for bacteriophage T7 RNA polymerase
   3921..4073    +  CDS            lacZα (fragment): LacZα fragment of β-galactosidase; lacZ fragment
   4079..4178    -  misc_feature   bom (fragment): basis of mobility region from pBR322
   4280..1       -  CDS            rop (fragment) (across the origin): Rop protein, which maintains plasmids at low copy number; rop
>Addgene plasmid #48843 | pGGF002 | depositor full sequence | sequence record 71254 | Full Sequence
GACGAAAGGGCCTCGTGATACGCCTATTTTTATAGGTTAATGTCATGATAATAATGGTTTCTTAGACGTC
AGGTGGCACTTTTCGGGGAAATGTGCGCGGAACCCCTATTTGTTTATTTTTCTAAATACATTCAAATATG
TATCCGCTCATGAGACAATAACCCTGATAAATGCTTCAATAATATTGAAAAAGGAAGAGTATGAGTATTC
AACATTTCCGTGTCGCCCTTATTCCCTTTTTTGCGGCATTTTGCCTTCCTGTTTTTGCTCACCCAGAAAC
GCTGGTGAAAGTAAAAGATGCTGAAGATCAGTTGGGTGCACGAGTGGGTTACATCGAACTGGATCTCAAC
AGCGGTAAGATCCTTGAGAGTTTTCGCCCCGAAGAACGTTTTCCAATGATGAGCACTTTTAAAGTTCTGC
TATGTGGCGCGGTATTATCCCGTATTGACGCCGGGCAAGAGCAACTCGGTCGCCGCATACACTATTCTCA
GAATGACTTGGTTGAGTACTCACCAGTCACAGAAAAGCATCTTACGGATGGCATGACAGTAAGAGAATTA
TGCAGTGCTGCCATAACCATGAGTGATAACACTGCGGCCAACTTACTTCTGACAACGATCGGAGGACCGA
AGGAGCTAACCGCTTTTTTGCACAACATGGGGGATCATGTAACTCGCCTTGATCGTTGGGAACCGGAGCT
GAATGAAGCCATACCAAACGACGAGCGTGACACCACGATGCCTGTAGCAATGGCAACAACGTTGCGCAAA
CTATTAACTGGCGAACTACTTACTCTAGCTTCCCGGCAACAATTAATAGACTGGATGGAGGCGGATAAAG
TTGCAGGACCACTTCTGCGCTCGGCCCTTCCGGCTGGCTGGTTTATTGCTGATAAATCTGGAGCCGGTGA
GCGTGGCTCTCGAGGTATCATTGCAGCACTGGGGCCAGATGGTAAGCCCTCCCGTATCGTAGTTATCTAC
ACGACGGGGAGTCAGGCAACTATGGATGAACGAAATAGACAGATCGCTGAGATAGGTGCCTCACTGATTA
AGCATTGGTAACTGTCAGACCAAGTTTACTCATATATACTTTAGATTGATTTAAAACTTCATTTTTAATT
TAAAAGGATCTAGGTGAAGATCCTTTTTGATAATCTCATGACCAAAATCCCTTAACGTGAGTTTTCGTTC
CACTGAGCGTCAGACCCCGTAGAAAAGATCAAAGGATCTTCTTGAGATCCTTTTTTTCTGCGCGTAATCT
GCTGCTTGCAAACAAAAAAACCACCGCTACCAGCGGTGGTTTGTTTGCCGGATCAAGAGCTACCAACTCT
TTTTCCGAAGGTAACTGGCTTCAGCAGAGCGCAGATACCAAATACTGTTCTTCTAGTGTAGCCGTAGTTA
GGCCACCACTTCAAGAACTCTGTAGCACCGCCTACATACCTCGCTCTGCTAATCCTGTTACCAGTGGCTG
CTGCCAGTGGCGATAAGTCGTGTCTTACCGGGTTGGACTCAAGACGATAGTTACCGGATAAGGCGCAGCG
GTCGGGCTGAACGGGGGGTTCGTGCACACAGCCCAGCTTGGAGCGAACGACCTACACCGAACTGAGATAC
CTACAGCGTGAGCTATGAGAAAGCGCCACGCTTCCCGAAGGGAGAAAGGCGGACAGGTATCCGGTAAGCG
GCAGGGTCGGAACAGGAGAGCGCACGAGGGAGCTTCCAGGGGGAAACGCCTGGTATCTTTATAGTCCTGT
CGGGTTTCGCCACCTCTGACTTGAGCGTCGATTTTTGTGATGCTCGTCAGGGGGGCGGAGCCTATGGAAA
AACGCCAGCAACGCGGCCTTTTTACGGTTCCTGGCCTTTTGCTGGCCTTTTGCTCACATGTTCTTTCCTG
CGTTATCCCCTGATTCTGTGGATAACCGTATTACCGCCTTTGAGTGAGCTGATACCGCTCGCCGCAGCCG
AACGACCGAGCGCAGCGAGTCAGTGAGCGAGGAAGCGGAAGAGCGCCCAATACGCAAACCGCCTCTCCCC
GCGCGTTGGCCGATTCATTAATGCAGCTGGCACGACAGGTTTCCCGACTGGAAAGCGGGCAGTGAGCGCA
ACGCAATTAATGTGAGTTAGCTCACTCATTAGGCACCCCAGGCTTTACACTTTATGCTTCCGGCTCGTAT
GTTGTGTGGAATTGTGAGCGGATAACAATTTCACACGAGCTATTTAGGTGACACTATAGAAGTGAAGCTT
GGTCTCAACTAGTGTCCCCAGATTAGCCTTTTCAATTTCAGAAAGAATGCTAACCCACAGATGGTTAGAG
AGGCTTACGCAGCACGTCTCATCAAGACGATCTACCCGAGCAATAATCTCCAGGAAATCAAATACCTTCC
CAAGAAGGTTAAAGATGCAGTCAAAAGATTCAGGACTAACTGCATCAAGAACACAGAGAAAGATATATTT
CTCAAGATCAGAAGTACTATTCCAGTATGGACGATTCAAGGCTTGCTTCACAAACCAAGGCAAGTAATAG
AGATTGGAGTCTCTAAAAAGGTAGTTCCCACTGAATCAAAGGCCATGGAGTCAAAGATTCAAATAGAGGA
CCTAACAGAACTCGCCGTAAAGACTGGCGAACAGTTCATACAGAGTCTCTTACGACTCAATGACAAGAAG
AAAATCTTCGTCAACATGGTGGAGCACGACACACTTGTCTACTCCAAAAATATCAAAGATACAGTCTCAG
AAGACCAAAGGGCAATTGAGACTTTTCAACAAAGGGTAATATCCGGAAACCTCCTCGGATTCCATTGCCC
AGCTATCTGTCACTTTATTGTGAAGATAGTGGAAAAGGAAGGTGGCTCCTACAAATGCCATCATTGCGAT
AAAGGAAAGGCCATCGTTGAAGATGCCTCTGCCGACAGTGGTCCCAAAGATGGACCCCCACCCACGAGGA
GCATCGTGGAAAAAGAAGACGTTCCAACCACGTCTTCAAAGCAAGTGGATTGATGTGATATCTCCACTGA
CGTAAGGGATGACGCACAATCCCACTATCCTTCGCAAGACCCTTCCTCTATATAAGGAAGTTCATTTCAT
TTGGAGAGAACACGGGGGACGGTACCAACAATGAGCCCAGAACGACGCCCGGCCGACATCCGCCGTGCCA
CCGAGGCGGACATGCCGGCGGTCTGCACCATCGTCAACCACTACATCGAGACAAGCACGGTCAACTTCCG
TACCGAGCCGCAGGAACCGCAGGAGTGGACGGACGACCTCGTCCGTCTGCGGGAGCGCTATCCCTGGCTC
GTCGCCGAGGTGGACGGCGAGGTCGCCGGCATCGCCTACGCGGGTCCCTGGAAGGCACGCAACGCCTACG
ACTGGACGGCCGAGTCCACCGTATACGTCTCCCCCCGCCACCAGCGGACGGGACTGGGCTCCACGCTCTA
CACCCACCTGCTGAAGTCCCTGGAGGCACAGGGCTTCAAGAGCGTGGTCGCTGTCATCGGGCTGCCCAAC
GACCCGAGCGTGCGCATGCACGAGGCGCTCGGATATGCCCCCCGCGGCATGCTGCGGGCGGCCGGCTTCA
AGCACGGGAACTGGCATGACGTGGGTTTCTGGCAGCTGGACTTCAGCCTGCCGGTGCCGCCCCGTCCGGT
CCTGCCCGTCACCGAAATCTGAGAGCTCAGTCCGCAAAAATCACCAGTCTCTCTCTACAAATCTATCTCT
CTCTATTTTTCTCCAGAATAATGTGTGAGTAGTTCCCAGATAAGGGAATTAGGGTTCTTATAGGGTTTCG
CTCATGTGTTGAGCATATAAGAAACCCTTAGTATGTATTTGTATTTGTAAAATACTTCTATCAATAAAAT
TTCTAATTCCTAAAACCAAAATCCAGTGAGTATTGAGACCGAATTCTCGCCCTATAGTGAGTCGTATTAC
CTGGCCGTCGTTTTACAACGTCGTGACTGGGAAAACCCTGGCGTTACCCAACTTAATCGCCTTGCAGCAC
ATCCCCCTTTCGCCAGCTGGCGTAATAGCGAAGAGGCCCGCACCGATCGCCCTTCCCAACAGTTGCGCAG
CCTGAATGGCGAATGGCGCCTGATGCGGTATTTTCTCCTTACGCATCTGTGCGGTATTTCACACCGCATA
TGGTGCACTCTCAGTACAATCTGCTCTGATGCCGCATAGTTAAGCCAGCCCCGACACCCGCCAACACCCG
CTGACGCGCCCTGACGGGCTTGTCTGCTCCCGGCATCCGCTTACAGACAAGCTGTGACCGTCTCCGGGAG
CTGCATGTGTCAGAGGTTTTCACCGTCATCACCGAAACGCGCGA
