>Addgene plasmid #48843 | pGGF002 | depositor partial sequence | sequence record 71255 | p35S::BastaR::t35S
GTGTCCCCAGATTAGCCTTTTCAATTTCAGAAAGAATGCTAACCCACAGATGGTTAGAGAGGCTTACGCA
GCACGTCTCATCAAGACGATCTACCCGAGCAATAATCTCCAGGAAATCAAATACCTTCCCAAGAAGGTTA
AAGATGCAGTCAAAAGATTCAGGACTAACTGCATCAAGAACACAGAGAAAGATATATTTCTCAAGATCAG
AAGTACTATTCCAGTATGGACGATTCAAGGCTTGCTTCACAAACCAAGGCAAGTAATAGAGATTGGAGTC
TCTAAAAAGGTAGTTCCCACTGAATCAAAGGCCATGGAGTCAAAGATTCAAATAGAGGACCTAACAGAAC
TCGCCGTAAAGACTGGCGAACAGTTCATACAGAGTCTCTTACGACTCAATGACAAGAAGAAAATCTTCGT
CAACATGGTGGAGCACGACACACTTGTCTACTCCAAAAATATCAAAGATACAGTCTCAGAAGACCAAAGG
GCAATTGAGACTTTTCAACAAAGGGTAATATCCGGAAACCTCCTCGGATTCCATTGCCCAGCTATCTGTC
ACTTTATTGTGAAGATAGTGGAAAAGGAAGGTGGCTCCTACAAATGCCATCATTGCGATAAAGGAAAGGC
CATCGTTGAAGATGCCTCTGCCGACAGTGGTCCCAAAGATGGACCCCCACCCACGAGGAGCATCGTGGAA
AAAGAAGACGTTCCAACCACGTCTTCAAAGCAAGTGGATTGATGTGATATCTCCACTGACGTAAGGGATG
ACGCACAATCCCACTATCCTTCGCAAGACCCTTCCTCTATATAAGGAAGTTCATTTCATTTGGAGAGAAC
ACGGGGGACGGTACCAACAATGAGCCCAGAACGACGCCCGGCCGACATCCGCCGTGCCACCGAGGCGGAC
ATGCCGGCGGTCTGCACCATCGTCAACCACTACATCGAGACAAGCACGGTCAACTTCCGTACCGAGCCGC
AGGAACCGCAGGAGTGGACGGACGACCTCGTCCGTCTGCGGGAGCGCTATCCCTGGCTCGTCGCCGAGGT
GGACGGCGAGGTCGCCGGCATCGCCTACGCGGGTCCCTGGAAGGCACGCAACGCCTACGACTGGACGGCC
GAGTCCACCGTATACGTCTCCCCCCGCCACCAGCGGACGGGACTGGGCTCCACGCTCTACACCCACCTGC
TGAAGTCCCTGGAGGCACAGGGCTTCAAGAGCGTGGTCGCTGTCATCGGGCTGCCCAACGACCCGAGCGT
GCGCATGCACGAGGCGCTCGGATATGCCCCCCGCGGCATGCTGCGGGCGGCCGGCTTCAAGCACGGGAAC
TGGCATGACGTGGGTTTCTGGCAGCTGGACTTCAGCCTGCCGGTGCCGCCCCGTCCGGTCCTGCCCGTCA
CCGAAATCTGAGAGCTCAGTCCGCAAAAATCACCAGTCTCTCTCTACAAATCTATCTCTCTCTATTTTTC
TCCAGAATAATGTGTGAGTAGTTCCCAGATAAGGGAATTAGGGTTCTTATAGGGTTTCGCTCATGTGTTG
AGCATATAAGAAACCCTTAGTATGTATTTGTATTTGTAAAATACTTCTATCAATAAAATTTCTAATTCCT
AAAACCAAAATCCAGTGA
