>Addgene plasmid #48843 | pGGF002 | addgene partial sequence | sequence record 72452 | Lac-promoter 5'-CACTTTATGCTTCCGGCTCG-3'
CACGAGCTATTTAGGTGACACTATAGAAGTGAAGCTTGGTCTCAACTAGTGTCCCCAGATTAGCCTTTTC
AATTTCAGAAAGAATGCTAACCCACAGATGGTTAGAGAGGCTTACGCAGCACGTCTCATCAAGACGATCT
ACCCGAGCAATAATCTCCAGGAAATCAAATACCTTCCCAAGAAGGTTAAAGATGCAGTCAAAAGATTCAG
GACTAACTGCATCAAGAACACAGAGAAAGATATATTTCTCAAGATCAGAAGTACTATTCCAGTATGGACG
ATTCAAGGCTTGCTTCACAAACCAAGGCAAGTAATAGAGATTGGAGTCTCTAAAAAGGTAGTTCCCACTG
AATCAAAGGCCATGGAGTCAAAGATTCAAATAGAGGACCTAACAGAACTCGCCGTAAAGACTGGCGAACA
GTTCATACAGAGTCTCTTACGACTCAATGACAAGAAGAAAATCTTCGTCAACATGGTGGAGCACGACACA
CTTGTCTACTCCAAAAATATCAAAGATACAGTCTCAGAAGACCAAAGGGCAATTGAGACTTTTCAACAAA
GGGTAATATCCGGAAACCTCCTCGGATTCCATTGCCCAGCTATCTGTCACTTTATTGTGAAGATAGTGGA
AAAGGAAGGTGGCTCCTACAAATGCCATCATTGCGATAAAGGAAAGGCCATCGTTGAAGATGCCTCTGCC
GACAGTGGTCCCAAAGATGGACCCCCACCCACGAGGAGCATCGTGGAAAAAGAAGACGTTCCAACCACGT
CTTCAAAGCAAGTGGATTGATGTGATATCTCCACTGACGTAAGGGATGACGCACAATCCCACTATCCTTC
GCAAGACCCTTCCTCTATA
