>Addgene plasmid #48843 | pGGF002 | addgene partial sequence | sequence record 72513 | M13pUC-Fwd 5'-CCCAGTCACGACGTTGTAAAACG-3'
CTATAGGGCGAGAATTCGGTCTCAATACTCACTGGATTTTGGTTTTAGGAATTAGAAATTTTATTGATAG
AAGTATTTTACAAATACAAATACATACTAAGGGTTTCTTATATGCTCAACACATGAGCGAAACCCTATAA
GAACCCTAATTCCCTTATCTGGGAACTACTCACACATTATTCTGGAGAAAAATAGAGAGAGATAGATTTG
TAGAGAGAGACTGGTGATTTTTGCGGACTGAGCTCTCAGATTTCGGTGACGGGCAGGACCGGACGGGGCG
GCACCGGCAGGCTGAAGTCCAGCTGCCAGAAACCCACGTCATGCCAGTTCCCGTGCTTGAAGCCGGCCGC
CCGCAGCATGCCGCGGGGGGCATATCCGAGCGCCTCGTGCATGCGCACGCTCGGGTCGTTGGGCAGCCCG
ATGACAGCGACCACGCTCTTGAAGCCCTGTGCCTCCAGGGACTTCAGCAGGTGGGTGTAGAGCGTGGAGC
CCAGTCCCGTCCGCTGGTGGCGGGGGGAGACGTATACGGTGGACTCGGCCGTCCAGTCGTAGGCGTTGCG
TGCCTTCCAGGGACCCGCGTAGGCGATGCCGGCGACCTCGCCGTCCACCTCGGCGACGAGCCAGGGATAG
CGCTCCCGCAGACGGACGAGGTCGTCCGTCCACTCCTGCGGTTCCTGCGGCTCGGTACGGAAGTTGACCG
TGCTTGTCTCGATGTAGTGGTTGACGATGGTGCAGACCGCCGGCATGTCCGCCTCGGTGGCACGGCGGAT
GTCGGCCGGGCGTCGTTCTGGGCTCATTG
